Addgene plasmid #138348: lentiCRISPR v2-sgDnmt1_2
Purpose: Express guide RNA 2 for mouse Dnmt1
Depositing lab: Yi Zhang. Depositing organization: Boston Children's Hospital. Publication: Myc and Dnmt1 impede the pluripotent to totipotent state transition in embryonic stem cells. Fu X, Wu X, Djekidel MN, Zhang Y. Nat Cell Biol. 2019 Jul;21(7):835-844. doi: 10.1038/s41556-019-0343-0. Epub 2019 Jun 17. PubMed 31209294.
Backbone
  Vector backbone: lentiCRISPR v2
  Backbone manufacturer: Zhang lab
  Vector type: Mammalian Expression, Lentiviral, CRISPR
  Selectable markers: Puromycin
Growth in bacteria
  Bacterial resistance: Ampicillin, 100 μg/mL
  Growth temperature: 37°C
  Growth strain: NEB Stable
  Copy number: High Copy
Gene/Insert
  Gene/Insert name: mouse Dnmt1 sgRNA (alt name: sgRNA targeting mouse Dnmt1)
  gRNA/shRNA sequence: CATCACGGCTCACTTCACGA
  Species: Synthetic
  Insert size (bp): 20
  Entrez Gene: Dnmt1 (a.k.a. Cxxc9, Dnmt, Dnmt1o, MCMT, MTase, Met-1, Met1, MommeD2, m.MmuI)
  Promoter: U6
  Cloning method: Restriction Enzyme; 5′ cloning site BsmBI (destroyed during cloning); 3′ cloning site BsmBI (destroyed during cloning)
  Sequencing primers: 5′ GAGGGCCTATTTCCCATGATT
Terms and licenses: Academic/Nonprofit Terms; Industry Terms: Not Available to Industry
How to cite: lentiCRISPR v2-sgDnmt1_2 was a gift from Yi Zhang (Addgene plasmid # 138348 ; http://n2t.net/addgene:138348 ; RRID:Addgene_138348)
