[The description below was written by a language model from this plasmid's Addgene catalogue record and pLannotate feature annotations shown in this document.]
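Description:
lentiCRISPR v2-sgDnmt1_2 is a single-vector lentiviral CRISPR plasmid built on the lentiCRISPR v2 backbone. It delivers both Streptococcus pyogenes Cas9 and a guide RNA against mouse Dnmt1, the second of the Dnmt1 guides judging by its name. In bacteria it is maintained through a high-copy ColE1/pUC-type origin and selected with ampicillin via the AmpR β-lactamase gene. An f1 origin is also present in the backbone, as is an SV40/EM7-driven bleomycin/Zeocin resistance cassette that lies outside the viral transfer region.

The viral portion has a third-generation, self-inactivating layout. A CMV enhancer/promoter replaces the U3 region upstream of a truncated HIV-1 5' LTR to drive genomic RNA production in packaging cells. It is followed by the Ψ packaging signal with a partial gag sequence, the RRE for Rev-dependent nuclear export, and the cPPT/CTS. The region ends in a ΔU3 3' LTR, with a bGH polyadenylation signal immediately downstream. Within this frame, a human U6 RNA polymerase III promoter transcribes the 20-nt Dnmt1 spacer fused to the Cas9 gRNA scaffold. The spacer was inserted between BsmBI sites, which were destroyed during cloning. Downstream, the EF-1α core promoter drives Cas9, followed by a puromycin N-acetyltransferase coding sequence for selection of transduced mammalian cells, and a WPRE enhances transcript expression. The feature table does not annotate the linker between Cas9 and PuroR.

The construct is intended for Cas9-mediated targeting of Dnmt1 in mouse cells. The associated study examined Dnmt1 as a barrier to the pluripotent-to-totipotent state transition in embryonic stem cells.
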