Features (pLannotate 1.2.2; 33 found; start..end, strand, type, name):
     53..153     +  CDS            Rev (fragment): human immunodeficiency virus 1 (HIV-1) Rev protein; rev; enhances nuclear export of unspliced and incompletely spliced viral mRNAs
    203..320     +  misc_feature   cPPT/CTS: central polypurine tract and central termination sequence of HIV-1
    371..611     +  promoter       U6 promoter: RNA polymerase III promoter for human U6 snRNA
    641..716     +  misc_RNA       gRNA scaffold: guide RNA scaffold for the Streptococcus pyogenes CRISPR/Cas9 system
    734..752     +  CDS            small t antigen (fragment): SV40 (simian virus 40) small t antigen
    778..989     +  promoter       EF-1α core promoter: core promoter for human elongation factor EF-1α
   1014..5117    +  CDS            Cas9: Cas9 (Csn1) endonuclease from the Streptococcus pyogenes Type II CRISPR/Cas system generates RNA-guided double strand breaks in DNA
   5255..5852    +  CDS            PuroR (fragment): puromycin N-acetyltransferase; pac from Streptomyces; confers resistance to puromycin
   5868..6456    +  misc_feature   WPRE: woodchuck hepatitis virus posttranscriptional regulatory element
   6507..6526    +  misc_feature   cPPT/CTS (fragment): central polypurine tract and central termination sequence of HIV-1
   6528..6761    +  LTR            3' LTR (ΔU3): self-inactivating 3' long terminal repeat (LTR) from HIV-1
   6793..7017    +  polyA_signal   bGH poly(A) signal: bovine growth hormone polyadenylation signal
   7021..7042    +  promoter       SV40 promoter (fragment): SV40 enhancer and early promoter
   7063..7491    +  rep_origin     f1 ori (sequence partly withheld): f1 bacteriophage origin of replication; arrow indicates direction of (+) strand synthesis
   7505..7834    +  promoter       SV40 promoter: SV40 enhancer and early promoter
   7882..7929    +  promoter       EM7 promoter: synthetic bacterial promoter&nbsp
   7948..8322    +  CDS            BleoR: antibiotic-binding protein; Sh ble from Streptoalloteichus hindustanus; confers resistance to bleomycin, phleomycin, and Zeocin™
   8332..8457    +  CDS            ble (fragment): BLE_KLEPN - Experimental evidence at protein level: Swiss-Prot protein existence level 1. Binding protein with a strong affinity to the bleomycin family of antibiotics. Binds to CL990; an antimitotic-antibiotic compound. From Klebsiella pneumoniae.
   8452..8573    +  polyA_signal   SV40 poly(A) signal: SV40 polyadenylation signal
   8644..8666    -  protein_bind   lac operator (fragment): The lac repressor binds to the lac operator to inhibit transcription in E. coli. This inhibition can be relieved by adding lactose or isopropyl-β-D-thiogalactopyranoside (IPTG). lac repressor encoded by lacI
   8670..8700    -  promoter       lac promoter: promoter for the E. coli lac operon
   8715..8736    -  protein_bind   CAP binding site: CAP binding activates transcription in the presence of cAMP. E. coli catabolite activator protein
   8749..8841    -  CDS            lacI (fragment): lac repressor; lacI; The lac repressor binds to the lac operator to inhibit transcription in E. coli. This inhibition can be relieved by adding lactose or isopropyl-β-D-thiogalactopyranoside (IPTG).
   9024..9612    -  rep_origin     ori: high-copy-number ColE1/pMB1/pBR322/pUC origin of replication
   9783..10643   -  CDS            AmpR: β-lactamase; bla; confers resistance to ampicillin, carbenicillin, and related antibiotics
  10644..10748   -  promoter       AmpR promoter: bla
  10807..10859   -  misc_feature   bom (fragment): basis of mobility region from pBR322
  11014..11393   +  enhancer       CMV enhancer: human cytomegalovirus immediate early enhancer
  11394..11593   +  promoter       CMV promoter: human cytomegalovirus (CMV) immediate early promoter
  11611..11791   +  LTR            5' LTR (truncated): truncated 5' long terminal repeat (LTR) from HIV-1
  11838..11963   +  misc_feature   HIV-1 Ψ: packaging signal of human immunodeficiency virus type 1
  11947..12310   +  CDS            HIV-1 gag (fragment): gag protein from human immunodeficiency virus 1; gag
  12456..12689   +  misc_feature   RRE: The Rev response element (RRE) of HIV-1 allows for Rev-dependent mRNA export from the nucleus to the cytoplasm.
>Addgene plasmid #138348 | lentiCRISPR v2-sgDnmt1_2 | addgene full sequence | sequence record 273026 | Addgene NGS Result
ACTTTCTATAGTGAATAGAGTTAGGCAGGGATATTCACCATTATCGTTTCAGACCCACCTCCCAACCCCG
AGGGGACCCGACAGGCCCGAAGGAATAGAAGAAGAAGGTGGAGAGAGAGACAGAGACAGATCCATTCGAT
TAGTGAACGGATCGGCACTGCGTGCGCCAATTCTGCAGACAAATGGCAGTATTCATCCACAATTTTAAAA
GAAAAGGGGGGATTGGGGGGTACAGTGCAGGGGAAAGAATAGTAGACATAATAGCAACAGACATACAAAC
TAAAGAATTACAAAAACAAATTACAAAAATTCAAAATTTTCGGGTTTATTACAGGGACAGCAGAGATCCA
GTTTGGTTAATTAAGGTACCGAGGGCCTATTTCCCATGATTCCTTCATATTTGCATATACGATACAAGGC
TGTTAGAGAGATAATTAGAATTAATTTGACTGTAAACACAAAGATATTAGTACAAAATACGTGACGTAGA
AAGTAATAATTTCTTGGGTAGTTTGCAGTTTTAAAATTATGTTTTAAAATGGACTATCATATGCTTACCG
TAACTTGAAAGTATTTCGATTTCTTGGCTTTATATATCTTGTGGAAAGGACGAAACACCGCATCACGGCT
CACTTCACGAGTTTTAGAGCTAGAAATAGCAAGTTAAAATAAGGCTAGTCCGTTATCAACTTGAAAAAGT
GGCACCGAGTCGGTGCTTTTTTGAATTCGCTAGCTAGGTCTTGAAAGGAGTGGGAATTGGCTCCGGTGCC
CGTCAGTGGGCAGAGCGCACATCGCCCACAGTCCCCGAGAAGTTGGGGGGAGGGGTCGGCAATTGATCCG
GTGCCTAGAGAAGGTGGCGCGGGGTAAACTGGGAAAGTGATGTCGTGTACTGGCTCCGCCTTTTTCCCGA
GGGTGGGGGAGAACCGTATATAAGTGCAGTAGTCGCCGTGAACGTTCTTTTTCGCAACGGGTTTGCCGCC
AGAACACAGGACCGGTTCTAGAGCGCTGCCACCATGGACAAGAAGTACAGCATCGGCCTGGACATCGGCA
CCAACTCTGTGGGCTGGGCCGTGATCACCGACGAGTACAAGGTGCCCAGCAAGAAATTCAAGGTGCTGGG
CAACACCGACCGGCACAGCATCAAGAAGAACCTGATCGGAGCCCTGCTGTTCGACAGCGGCGAAACAGCC
GAGGCCACCCGGCTGAAGAGAACCGCCAGAAGAAGATACACCAGACGGAAGAACCGGATCTGCTATCTGC
AAGAGATCTTCAGCAACGAGATGGCCAAGGTGGACGACAGCTTCTTCCACAGACTGGAAGAGTCCTTCCT
GGTGGAAGAGGATAAGAAGCACGAGCGGCACCCCATCTTCGGCAACATCGTGGACGAGGTGGCCTACCAC
GAGAAGTACCCCACCATCTACCACCTGAGAAAGAAACTGGTGGACAGCACCGACAAGGCCGACCTGCGGC
TGATCTATCTGGCCCTGGCCCACATGATCAAGTTCCGGGGCCACTTCCTGATCGAGGGCGACCTGAACCC
CGACAACAGCGACGTGGACAAGCTGTTCATCCAGCTGGTGCAGACCTACAACCAGCTGTTCGAGGAAAAC
CCCATCAACGCCAGCGGCGTGGACGCCAAGGCCATCCTGTCTGCCAGACTGAGCAAGAGCAGACGGCTGG
AAAATCTGATCGCCCAGCTGCCCGGCGAGAAGAAGAATGGCCTGTTCGGAAACCTGATTGCCCTGAGCCT
GGGCCTGACCCCCAACTTCAAGAGCAACTTCGACCTGGCCGAGGATGCCAAACTGCAGCTGAGCAAGGAC
ACCTACGACGACGACCTGGACAACCTGCTGGCCCAGATCGGCGACCAGTACGCCGACCTGTTTCTGGCCG
CCAAGAACCTGTCCGACGCCATCCTGCTGAGCGACATCCTGAGAGTGAACACCGAGATCACCAAGGCCCC
CCTGAGCGCCTCTATGATCAAGAGATACGACGAGCACCACCAGGACCTGACCCTGCTGAAAGCTCTCGTG
CGGCAGCAGCTGCCTGAGAAGTACAAAGAGATTTTCTTCGACCAGAGCAAGAACGGCTACGCCGGCTACA
TTGACGGCGGAGCCAGCCAGGAAGAGTTCTACAAGTTCATCAAGCCCATCCTGGAAAAGATGGACGGCAC
CGAGGAACTGCTCGTGAAGCTGAACAGAGAGGACCTGCTGCGGAAGCAGCGGACCTTCGACAACGGCAGC
ATCCCCCACCAGATCCACCTGGGAGAGCTGCACGCCATTCTGCGGCGGCAGGAAGATTTTTACCCATTCC
TGAAGGACAACCGGGAAAAGATCGAGAAGATCCTGACCTTCCGCATCCCCTACTACGTGGGCCCTCTGGC
CAGGGGAAACAGCAGATTCGCCTGGATGACCAGAAAGAGCGAGGAAACCATCACCCCCTGGAACTTCGAG
GAAGTGGTGGACAAGGGCGCTTCCGCCCAGAGCTTCATCGAGCGGATGACCAACTTCGATAAGAACCTGC
CCAACGAGAAGGTGCTGCCCAAGCACAGCCTGCTGTACGAGTACTTCACCGTGTATAACGAGCTGACCAA
AGTGAAATACGTGACCGAGGGAATGAGAAAGCCCGCCTTCCTGAGCGGCGAGCAGAAAAAGGCCATCGTG
GACCTGCTGTTCAAGACCAACCGGAAAGTGACCGTGAAGCAGCTGAAAGAGGACTACTTCAAGAAAATCG
AGTGCTTCGACTCCGTGGAAATCTCCGGCGTGGAAGATCGGTTCAACGCCTCCCTGGGCACATACCACGA
TCTGCTGAAAATTATCAAGGACAAGGACTTCCTGGACAATGAGGAAAACGAGGACATTCTGGAAGATATC
GTGCTGACCCTGACACTGTTTGAGGACAGAGAGATGATCGAGGAACGGCTGAAAACCTATGCCCACCTGT
TCGACGACAAAGTGATGAAGCAGCTGAAGCGGCGGAGATACACCGGCTGGGGCAGGCTGAGCCGGAAGCT
GATCAACGGCATCCGGGACAAGCAGTCCGGCAAGACAATCCTGGATTTCCTGAAGTCCGACGGCTTCGCC
AACAGAAACTTCATGCAGCTGATCCACGACGACAGCCTGACCTTTAAAGAGGACATCCAGAAAGCCCAGG
TGTCCGGCCAGGGCGATAGCCTGCACGAGCACATTGCCAATCTGGCCGGCAGCCCCGCCATTAAGAAGGG
CATCCTGCAGACAGTGAAGGTGGTGGACGAGCTCGTGAAAGTGATGGGCCGGCACAAGCCCGAGAACATC
GTGATCGAAATGGCCAGAGAGAACCAGACCACCCAGAAGGGACAGAAGAACAGCCGCGAGAGAATGAAGC
GGATCGAAGAGGGCATCAAAGAGCTGGGCAGCCAGATCCTGAAAGAACACCCCGTGGAAAACACCCAGCT
GCAGAACGAGAAGCTGTACCTGTACTACCTGCAGAATGGGCGGGATATGTACGTGGACCAGGAACTGGAC
ATCAACCGGCTGTCCGACTACGATGTGGACCATATCGTGCCTCAGAGCTTTCTGAAGGACGACTCCATCG
ACAACAAGGTGCTGACCAGAAGCGACAAGAACCGGGGCAAGAGCGACAACGTGCCCTCCGAAGAGGTCGT
GAAGAAGATGAAGAACTACTGGCGGCAGCTGCTGAACGCCAAGCTGATTACCCAGAGAAAGTTCGACAAT
CTGACCAAGGCCGAGAGAGGCGGCCTGAGCGAACTGGATAAGGCCGGCTTCATCAAGAGACAGCTGGTGG
AAACCCGGCAGATCACAAAGCACGTGGCACAGATCCTGGACTCCCGGATGAACACTAAGTACGACGAGAA
TGACAAGCTGATCCGGGAAGTGAAAGTGATCACCCTGAAGTCCAAGCTGGTGTCCGATTTCCGGAAGGAT
TTCCAGTTTTACAAAGTGCGCGAGATCAACAACTACCACCACGCCCACGACGCCTACCTGAACGCCGTCG
TGGGAACCGCCCTGATCAAAAAGTACCCTAAGCTGGAAAGCGAGTTCGTGTACGGCGACTACAAGGTGTA
CGACGTGCGGAAGATGATCGCCAAGAGCGAGCAGGAAATCGGCAAGGCTACCGCCAAGTACTTCTTCTAC
AGCAACATCATGAACTTTTTCAAGACCGAGATTACCCTGGCCAACGGCGAGATCCGGAAGCGGCCTCTGA
TCGAGACAAACGGCGAAACCGGGGAGATCGTGTGGGATAAGGGCCGGGATTTTGCCACCGTGCGGAAAGT
GCTGAGCATGCCCCAAGTGAATATCGTGAAAAAGACCGAGGTGCAGACAGGCGGCTTCAGCAAAGAGTCT
ATCCTGCCCAAGAGGAACAGCGATAAGCTGATCGCCAGAAAGAAGGACTGGGACCCTAAGAAGTACGGCG
GCTTCGACAGCCCCACCGTGGCCTATTCTGTGCTGGTGGTGGCCAAAGTGGAAAAGGGCAAGTCCAAGAA
ACTGAAGAGTGTGAAAGAGCTGCTGGGGATCACCATCATGGAAAGAAGCAGCTTCGAGAAGAATCCCATC
GACTTTCTGGAAGCCAAGGGCTACAAAGAAGTGAAAAAGGACCTGATCATCAAGCTGCCTAAGTACTCCC
TGTTCGAGCTGGAAAACGGCCGGAAGAGAATGCTGGCCTCTGCCGGCGAACTGCAGAAGGGAAACGAACT
GGCCCTGCCCTCCAAATATGTGAACTTCCTGTACCTGGCCAGCCACTATGAGAAGCTGAAGGGCTCCCCC
GAGGATAATGAGCAGAAACAGCTGTTTGTGGAACAGCACAAGCACTACCTGGACGAGATCATCGAGCAGA
TCAGCGAGTTCTCCAAGAGAGTGATCCTGGCCGACGCTAATCTGGACAAAGTGCTGTCCGCCTACAACAA
GCACCGGGATAAGCCCATCAGAGAGCAGGCCGAGAATATCATCCACCTGTTTACCCTGACCAATCTGGGA
GCCCCTGCCGCCTTCAAGTACTTTGACACCACCATCGACCGGAAGAGGTACACCAGCACCAAAGAGGTGC
TGGACGCCACCCTGATCCACCAGAGCATCACCGGCCTGTACGAGACACGGATCGACCTGTCTCAGCTGGG
AGGCGACAAGCGACCTGCCGCCACAAAGAAGGCTGGACAGGCTAAGAAGAAGAAAGATTACAAAGACGAT
GACGATAAGGGATCCGGCGCAACAAACTTCTCTCTGCTGAAACAAGCCGGAGATGTCGAAGAGAATCCTG
GACCGACCGAGTACAAGCCCACGGTGCGCCTCGCCACCCGCGACGACGTCCCCAGGGCCGTACGCACCCT
CGCCGCCGCGTTCGCCGACTACCCCGCCACGCGCCACACCGTCGATCCGGACCGCCACATCGAGCGGGTC
ACCGAGCTGCAAGAACTCTTCCTCACGCGCGTCGGGCTCGACATCGGCAAGGTGTGGGTCGCGGACGACG
GCGCCGCGGTGGCGGTCTGGACCACGCCGGAGAGCGTCGAAGCGGGGGCGGTGTTCGCCGAGATCGGCCC
GCGCATGGCCGAGTTGAGCGGTTCCCGGCTGGCCGCGCAGCAACAGATGGAAGGCCTCCTGGCGCCGCAC
CGGCCCAAGGAGCCCGCGTGGTTCCTGGCCACCGTCGGAGTCTCGCCCGACCACCAGGGCAAGGGTCTGG
GCAGCGCCGTCGTGCTCCCCGGAGTGGAGGCGGCCGAGCGCGCCGGGGTGCCCGCCTTCCTGGAGACCTC
CGCGCCCCGCAACCTCCCCTTCTACGAGCGGCTCGGCTTCACCGTCACCGCCGACGTCGAGGTGCCCGAA
GGACCGCGCACCTGGTGCATGACCCGCAAGCCCGGTGCCTGAACGCGTTAAGTCGACAATCAACCTCTGG
ATTACAAAATTTGTGAAAGATTGACTGGTATTCTTAACTATGTTGCTCCTTTTACGCTATGTGGATACGC
TGCTTTAATGCCTTTGTATCATGCTATTGCTTCCCGTATGGCTTTCATTTTCTCCTCCTTGTATAAATCC
TGGTTGCTGTCTCTTTATGAGGAGTTGTGGCCCGTTGTCAGGCAACGTGGCGTGGTGTGCACTGTGTTTG
CTGACGCAACCCCCACTGGTTGGGGCATTGCCACCACCTGTCAGCTCCTTTCCGGGACTTTCGCTTTCCC
CCTCCCTATTGCCACGGCGGAACTCATCGCCGCCTGCCTTGCCCGCTGCTGGACAGGGGCTCGGCTGTTG
GGCACTGACAATTCCGTGGTGTTGTCGGGGAAATCATCGTCCTTTCCTTGGCTGCTCGCCTGTGTTGCCA
CCTGGATTCTGCGCGGGACGTCCTTCTGCTACGTCCCTTCGGCCCTCAATCCAGCGGACCTTCCTTCCCG
CGGCCTGCTGCCGGCTCTGCGGCCTCTTCCGCGTCTTCGCCTTCGCCCTCAGACGAGTCGGATCTCCCTT
TGGGCCGCCTCCCCGCGTCGACTTTAAGACCAATGACTTACAAGGCAGCTGTAGATCTTAGCCACTTTTT
AAAAGAAAAGGGGGGACTGGAAGGGCTAATTCACTCCCAACGAAGACAAGATCTGCTTTTTGCTTGTACT
GGGTCTCTCTGGTTAGACCAGATCTGAGCCTGGGAGCTCTCTGGCTAACTAGGGAACCCACTGCTTAAGC
CTCAATAAAGCTTGCCTTGAGTGCTTCAAGTAGTGTGTGCCCGTCTGTTGTGTGACTCTGGTAACTAGAG
ATCCCTCAGACCCTTTTAGTCAGTGTGGAAAATCTCTAGCAGGGCCCGTTTAAACCCGCTGATCAGCCTC
GACTGTGCCTTCTAGTTGCCAGCCATCTGTTGTTTGCCCCTCCCCCGTGCCTTCCTTGACCCTGGAAGGT
GCCACTCCCACTGTCCTTTCCTAATAAAATGAGGAAATTGCATCGCATTGTCTGAGTAGGTGTCATTCTA
TTCTGGGGGGTGGGGTGGGGCAGGACAGCAAGGGGGAGGATTGGGAAGACAATAGCAGGCATGCTGGGGA
TGCGGTGGGCTCTATGGCTTCTGAGGCGGAAAGAACCAGCTGGGGCTCTAGGGGGTATCCCC
[124 nt withheld, positions 7063-7186]
C
[91 nt withheld, positions 7188-7278]
A
[49 nt withheld, positions 7280-7328]
CCTTTGACGTTGGAGTCCACGTTCTTT
[37 nt withheld, positions 7356-7392]
ACCCTATCTCGGTCTATTCTTTTGATTTATAAGGGATTTTGCCGATTTCGGCCTATTGGTTAAAAAATGA
GCTGATTTAACAAAAATTTAACGCGAATTAATTCTGTGGAATGTGTGTCAGTTAGGGTGTGGAAAGTCCC
CAGGCTCCCCAGCAGGCAGAAGTATGCAAAGCATGCATCTCAATTAGTCAGCAACCAGGTGTGGAAAGTC
CCCAGGCTCCCCAGCAGGCAGAAGTATGCAAAGCATGCATCTCAATTAGTCAGCAACCATAGTCCCGCCC
CTAACTCCGCCCATCCCGCCCCTAACTCCGCCCAGTTCCGCCCATTCTCCGCCCCATGGCTGACTAATTT
TTTTTATTTATGCAGAGGCCGAGGCCGCCTCTGCCTCTGAGCTATTCCAGAAGTAGTGAGGAGGCTTTTT
TGGAGGCCTAGGCTTTTGCAAAAAGCTCCCGGGAGCTTGTATATCCATTTTCGGATCTGATCAGCACGTG
TTGACAATTAATCATCGGCATAGTATATCGGCATAGTATAATACGACAAGGTGAGGAACTAAACCATGGC
CAAGTTGACCAGTGCCGTTCCGGTGCTCACCGCGCGCGACGTCGCCGGAGCGGTCGAGTTCTGGACCGAC
CGGCTCGGGTTCTCCCGGGACTTCGTGGAGGACGACTTCGCCGGTGTGGTCCGGGACGACGTGACCCTGT
TCATCAGCGCGGTCCAGGACCAGGTGGTGCCGGACAACACCCTGGCCTGGGTGTGGGTGCGCGGCCTGGA
CGAGCTGTACGCCGAGTGGTCGGAGGTCGTGTCCACGAACTTCCGGGACGCCTCCGGGCCGGCCATGACC
GAGATCGGCGAGCAGCCGTGGGGGCGGGAGTTCGCCCTGCGCGACCCGGCCGGCAACTGCGTGCACTTCG
TGGCCGAGGAGCAGGACTGACACGTGCTACGAGATTTCGATTCCACCGCCGCCTTCTATGAAAGGTTGGG
CTTCGGAATCGTTTTCCGGGACGCCGGCTGGATGATCCTCCAGCGCGGGGATCTCATGCTGGAGTTCTTC
GCCCACCCCAACTTGTTTATTGCAGCTTATAATGGTTACAAATAAAGCAATAGCATCACAAATTTCACAA
ATAAAGCATTTTTTTCACTGCATTCTAGTTGTGGTTTGTCCAAACTCATCAATGTATCTTATCATGTCTG
TATACCGTCGACCTCTAGCTAGAGCTTGGCGTAATCATGGTCATAGCTGTTTCCTGTGTGAAATTGTTAT
CCGCTCACAATTCCACACAACATACGAGCCGGAAGCATAAAGTGTAAAGCCTGGGGTGCCTAATGAGTGA
GCTAACTCACATTAATTGCGTTGCGCTCACTGCCCGCTTTCCAGTCGGGAAACCTGTCGTGCCAGCTGCA
TTAATGAATCGGCCAACGCGCGGGGAGAGGCGGTTTGCGTATTGGGCGCTCTTCCGCTTCCTCGCTCACT
GACTCGCTGCGCTCGGTCGTTCGGCTGCGGCGAGCGGTATCAGCTCACTCAAAGGCGGTAATACGGTTAT
CCACAGAATCAGGGGATAACGCAGGAAAGAACATGTGAGCAAAAGGCCAGCAAAAGGCCAGGAACCGTAA
AAAGGCCGCGTTGCTGGCGTTTTTCCATAGGCTCCGCCCCCCTGACGAGCATCACAAAAATCGACGCTCA
AGTCAGAGGTGGCGAAACCCGACAGGACTATAAAGATACCAGGCGTTTCCCCCTGGAAGCTCCCTCGTGC
GCTCTCCTGTTCCGACCCTGCCGCTTACCGGATACCTGTCCGCCTTTCTCCCTTCGGGAAGCGTGGCGCT
TTCTCATAGCTCACGCTGTAGGTATCTCAGTTCGGTGTAGGTCGTTCGCTCCAAGCTGGGCTGTGTGCAC
GAACCCCCCGTTCAGCCCGACCGCTGCGCCTTATCCGGTAACTATCGTCTTGAGTCCAACCCGGTAAGAC
ACGACTTATCGCCACTGGCAGCAGCCACTGGTAACAGGATTAGCAGAGCGAGGTATGTAGGCGGTGCTAC
AGAGTTCTTGAAGTGGTGGCCTAACTACGGCTACACTAGAAGAACAGTATTTGGTATCTGCGCTCTGCTG
AAGCCAGTTACCTTCGGAAAAAGAGTTGGTAGCTCTTGATCCGGCAAACAAACCACCGCTGGTAGCGGTG
GTTTTTTTGTTTGCAAGCAGCAGATTACGCGCAGAAAAAAAGGATCTCAAGAAGATCCTTTGATCTTTTC
TACGGGGTCTGACGCTCAGTGGAACGAAAACTCACGTTAAGGGATTTTGGTCATGAGATTATCAAAAAGG
ATCTTCACCTAGATCCTTTTAAATTAAAAATGAAGTTTTAAATCAATCTAAAGTATATATGAGTAAACTT
GGTCTGACAGTTACCAATGCTTAATCAGTGAGGCACCTATCTCAGCGATCTGTCTATTTCGTTCATCCAT
AGTTGCCTGACTCCCCGTCGTGTAGATAACTACGATACGGGAGGGCTTACCATCTGGCCCCAGTGCTGCA
ATGATACCGCGAGACCCACGCTCACCGGCTCCAGATTTATCAGCAATAAACCAGCCAGCCGGAAGGGCCG
AGCGCAGAAGTGGTCCTGCAACTTTATCCGCCTCCATCCAGTCTATTAATTGTTGCCGGGAAGCTAGAGT
AAGTAGTTCGCCAGTTAATAGTTTGCGCAACGTTGTTGCCATTGCTACAGGCATCGTGGTGTCACGCTCG
TCGTTTGGTATGGCTTCATTCAGCTCCGGTTCCCAACGATCAAGGCGAGTTACATGATCCCCCATGTTGT
GCAAAAAAGCGGTTAGCTCCTTCGGTCCTCCGATCGTTGTCAGAAGTAAGTTGGCCGCAGTGTTATCACT
CATGGTTATGGCAGCACTGCATAATTCTCTTACTGTCATGCCATCCGTAAGATGCTTTTCTGTGACTGGT
GAGTACTCAACCAAGTCATTCTGAGAATAGTGTATGCGGCGACCGAGTTGCTCTTGCCCGGCGTCAATAC
GGGATAATACCGCGCCACATAGCAGAACTTTAAAAGTGCTCATCATTGGAAAACGTTCTTCGGGGCGAAA
ACTCTCAAGGATCTTACCGCTGTTGAGATCCAGTTCGATGTAACCCACTCGTGCACCCAACTGATCTTCA
GCATCTTTTACTTTCACCAGCGTTTCTGGGTGAGCAAAAACAGGAAGGCAAAATGCCGCAAAAAAGGGAA
TAAGGGCGACACGGAAATGTTGAATACTCATACTCTTCCTTTTTCAATATTATTGAAGCATTTATCAGGG
TTATTGTCTCATGAGCGGATACATATTTGAATGTATTTAGAAAAATAAACAAATAGGGGTTCCGCGCACA
TTTCCCCGAAAAGTGCCACCTGACGTCGACGGATCGGGAGATCTCCCGATCCCCTATGGTGCACTCTCAG
TACAATCTGCTCTGATGCCGCATAGTTAAGCCAGTATCTGCTCCCTGCTTGTGTGTTGGAGGTCGCTGAG
TAGTGCGCGAGCAAAATTTAAGCTACAACAAGGCAAGGCTTGACCGACAATTGCATGAAGAATCTGCTTA
GGGTTAGGCGTTTTGCGCTGCTTCGCGATGTACGGGCCAGATATACGCGTTGACATTGATTATTGACTAG
TTATTAATAGTAATCAATTACGGGGTCATTAGTTCATAGCCCATATATGGAGTTCCGCGTTACATAACTT
ACGGTAAATGGCCCGCCTGGCTGACCGCCCAACGACCCCCGCCCATTGACGTCAATAATGACGTATGTTC
CCATAGTAACGCCAATAGGGACTTTCCATTGACGTCAATGGGTGGAGTATTTACGGTAAACTGCCCACTT
GGCAGTACATCAAGTGTATCATATGCCAAGTACGCCCCCTATTGACGTCAATGACGGTAAATGGCCCGCC
TGGCATTATGCCCAGTACATGACCTTATGGGACTTTCCTACTTGGCAGTACATCTACGTATTAGTCATCG
CTATTACCATGGTGATGCGGTTTTGGCAGTACATCAATGGGCGTGGATAGCGGTTTGACTCACGGGGATT
TCCAAGTCTCCACCCCATTGACGTCAATGGGAGTTTGTTTTGGCACCAAAATCAACGGGACTTTCCAAAA
TGTCGTAACAACTCCGCCCCATTGACGCAAATGGGCGGTAGGCGTGTACGGTGGGAGGTCTATATAAGCA
GCGCGTTTTGCCTGTACTGGGTCTCTCTGGTTAGACCAGATCTGAGCCTGGGAGCTCTCTGGCTAACTAG
GGAACCCACTGCTTAAGCCTCAATAAAGCTTGCCTTGAGTGCTTCAAGTAGTGTGTGCCCGTCTGTTGTG
TGACTCTGGTAACTAGAGATCCCTCAGACCCTTTTAGTCAGTGTGGAAAATCTCTAGCAGTGGCGCCCGA
ACAGGGACTTGAAAGCGAAAGGGAAACCAGAGGAGCTCTCTCGACGCAGGACTCGGCTTGCTGAAGCGCG
CACGGCAAGAGGCGAGGGGCGGCGACTGGTGAGTACGCCAAAAATTTTGACTAGCGGAGGCTAGAAGGAG
AGAGATGGGTGCGAGAGCGTCAGTATTAAGCGGGGGAGAATTAGATCGCGATGGGAAAAAATTCGGTTAA
GGCCAGGGGGAAAGAAAAAATATAAATTAAAACATATAGTATGGGCAAGCAGGGAGCTAGAACGATTCGC
AGTTAATCCTGGCCTGTTAGAAACATCAGAAGGCTGTAGACAAATACTGGGACAGCTACAACCATCCCTT
CAGACAGGATCAGAAGAACTTAGATCATTATATAATACAGTAGCAACCCTCTATTGTGTGCATCAAAGGA
TAGAGATAAAAGACACCAAGGAAGCTTTAGACAAGATAGAGGAAGAGCAAAACAAAAGTAAGACCACCGC
ACAGCAAGCGGCCGCTGATCTTCAGACCTGGAGGAGGAGATATGAGGGACAATTGGAGAAGTGAATTATA
TAAATATAAAGTAGTAAAAATTGAACCATTAGGAGTAGCACCCACCAAGGCAAAGAGAAGAGTGGTGCAG
AGAGAAAAAAGAGCAGTGGGAATAGGAGCTTTGTTCCTTGGGTTCTTGGGAGCAGCAGGAAGCACTATGG
GCGCAGCGTCAATGACGCTGACGGTACAGGCCAGACAATTATTGTCTGGTATAGTGCAGCAGCAGAACAA
TTTGCTGAGGGCTATTGAGGCGCAACAGCATCTGTTGCAACTCACAGTCTGGGGCATCAAGCAGCTCCAG
GCAAGAATCCTGGCTGTGGAAAGATACCTAAAGGATCAACAGCTCCTGGGGATTTGGGGTTGCTCTGGAA
AACTCATTTGCACCACTGCTGTGCCTTGGAATGCTAGTTGGAGTAATAAATCTCTGGAACAGATTTGGAA
TCACACGACCTGGATGGAGTGGGACAGAGAAATTAACAATTACACAAGCTTAATACACTCCTTAATTGAA
GAATCGCAAAACCAGCAAGAAAAGAATGAACAAGAATTATTGGAATTAGATAAATGGGCAAGTTTGTGGA
ATTGGTTTAACATAACAAATTGGCTGTGGTATATAAAATTATTCATAATGATAGTAGGAGGCTTGGTAGG
TTTAAGAATAGTTTTTGCTGT
